>Addgene plasmid #157175 | pD649-HAsp-TNFSF13-COMP5AP-AviTag-9xHis | depositor full sequence | sequence record 303459 | Full Sequence
TTTCAATATTATTGAAGCATTTATCAGGGTTATTGTCTCATGAGCGGATACATATTTGAATGTATTTAGA
AAAATAAACAAATAGGGGTCAGTGTTACAACCAATTAACCAATTCTGAACATTATCGCGAGCCCATTTAT
ACCTGAATATGGCTCATAACACCCCTTGCTCATGACCAAAATCCCTTAACGTGAGTTACGCGCGCGTCGT
TCCACTGAGCGTCAGACCCCGTAGAAAAGATCAAAGGATCTTCTTGAGATCCTTTTTTTCTGCGCGTAAT
CTGCTGCTTGCAAACAAAAAAACCACCGCTACCAGCGGTGGTTTGTTTGCCGGATCAAGAGCTACCAACT
CTTTTTCCGAAGGTAACTGGCTTCAGCAGAGCGCAGATACCAAATACTGTTCTTCTAGTGTAGCCGTAGT
TAGCCCACCACTTCAAGAACTCTGTAGCACCGCCTACATACCTCGCTCTGCTAATCCTGTTACCAGTGGC
TGCTGCCAGTGGCGATAAGTCGTGTCTTACCGGGTTGGACTCAAGACGATAGTTACCGGATAAGGCGCAG
CGGTCGGGCTGAACGGGGGGTTCGTGCACACAGCCCAGCTTGGAGCGAACGACCTACACCGAACTGAGAT
ACCTACAGCGTGAGCTATGAGAAAGCGCCACGCTTCCCGAAGGGAGAAAGGCGGACAGGTATCCGGTAAG
CGGCAGGGTCGGAACAGGAGAGCGCACGAGGGAGCTTCCAGGGGGAAACGCCTGGTATCTTTATAGTCCT
GTCGGGTTTCGCCACCTCTGACTTGAGCGTCGATTTTTGTGATGCTCGTCAGGGGGGCGGAGCCTATGGA
AAAACGCCAGCAACGCGGCCTTTTTACGGTTCCTGGCCTTTTGCTGGCCTTTTGCTCACATGTTCTTTCC
TGCGTTATCCCCTGATTCTGTGGATAACCGTATTACCGCCTTTGAGTGAGCTGATACCGCTCGCCGCAGC
CGAACGACCGAGCGCAGCGAGTCAGTGAGCGAGGAAGCGGAAGGCGAGAGTAGGGAACTGCCAGGCATCA
AACTAAGCAGAAGGCCCCTGACGGATGGCCTTTTTGCGTTTCTACAAACTCTTTCTGTGTTGTAAAACGA
CGGCCAGTCTTAAGCTCGGGCCCCCTGGGCGGTTCTGATAACGAGTAATCGTTAATCCGCAAATAACGTA
AAAACCCGCTTCGGCGGGTTTTTTTATGGGGGGAGTTTAGGGAAAGAGCATTTGTCAGAATATTTAAGGG
CGCCTGTCACTTTGCTTGATATATGAGAATTATTTAACCTTATAAATGAGAAAAAAGCAACGCACTTTAA
ATAAGATACGTTGCTTTTTCGATTGATGAACACCTATAATTAAACTATTCATCTATTATTTATGATTTTT
TGTATATACAATATTTCTAGTTTGTTAAAGAGAATTAAGAAAATAAATCTCGAAAATAATAAAGGGAAAA
TCAGTTTTTGATATCAAAATTATACATGTCAACGATAATACAAAATATAATACAAACTATAAGATGTTAT
CAGTATTTATTATCATTTAGAATAAATTTTGTGTCGCCCTTAATTGTGAGCGGATAACAATTACGAGCTT
CATGCACAGTGGCGTTGACTCAATATTGGCCATTAGCCATATTATTCATTGGTTATATAGCATAAATCAA
TATTGGCTATTGGCCATTGCATACGTTGTATCTATATCATAATATGTACATTTATATTGGCTCATGTCCA
ATATGACCGCCATGTTGGCATTGATTATTGACTAGTTATTAATAGTAATCAATTACGGGGTCATTAGTTC
ATAGCCCATATATGGAGTTCCGCGTTACATAACTTACGGTAAATGGCCCGCCTGGCTGACCGCCCAACGA
CCCCCGCCCATTGACGTCAATAATGACGTATGTTCCCATAGTAACGCCAATAGGGACTTTCCATTGACGT
CAATGGGTGGAGTATTTACGGTAAACTGCCCACTTGGCAGTACATCAAGTGTATCATATGCCAAGTACGC
CCCCTATTGACGTCAATGACGGTAAATGGCCCGCCTGGCATTATGCCCAGTACATGACCTTATGGGACTT
TCCTACTTGGCAGTACATCTACGTATTAGTCATCGCTATTACCATGGTGATGCGGTTTTGGCAGTACATC
AATGGGCGTGGATAGCGGTTTGACTCACGGGGATTTCCAAGTCTCCACCCCATTGACGTCAATGGGAGTT
TGTTTTGGCACCAAAATCAACGGGACTTTCCAAAATGTCGTAACAACTCCGCCCCATTGACGCAAATGGG
CGGTAGGCGTGTACGGTGGGAGGTCTATATAAGCAGAGCTCGTTTAGTGAACCGTCAGATCGCCTGGAGA
CGCCATCCACGCTGTTTTGACCTCCATAGAAGACACCGGGACCGATCCAGCCTCCGCGGCCGGGAACGGT
GCATTGGAACGCGGATTCCCCGTGCCAAGAGTGACGTAAGTACCGCCTATAGAGTCTATAGGCCCACCCC
CTTGGCTTCGTTAGAACGCGGCTACAATTAATACATAACCTTATGTATCATACACATACGATTTAGGTGA
CACTATAGAATAACATCCACTTTGCCTTTCTCTCCACAGGTGTCCACTCCCAGGTCCAACTGCACCTCGG
TTCTATCGAAAACGCGCCTGCTAGCGCCACCATGAAGACCATCATTGCCCTGAGCTACATCTTCTGCCTG
GTGTTCGCTGCGGCCGCCCAACAGACAGAACTCCAGAGCCTGAGAAGAGAGGTGTCCAGACTTCAAGGCA
CAGGCGGCCCTTCTCAGAATGGCGAAGGATACCCTTGGCAGAGCCTGCCTGAACAGTCCTCTGATGCCCT
GGAAGCCTGGGAGAACGGCGAGAGATCAAGAAAAAGACGGGCCGTGCTGACCCAGAAGCAGAAAAAGCAG
CACTCCGTGCTGCACCTGGTGCCTATCAATGCCACCAGCAAGGACGACAGCGACGTGACCGAAGTTATGT
GGCAGCCCGCTCTCAGAAGAGGAAGAGGACTGCAGGCTCAAGGCTATGGCGTCAGAATTCAGGATGCCGG
CGTGTACCTGCTGTATAGCCAGGTGCTGTTCCAGGACGTGACCTTCACAATGGGCCAAGTCGTGTCCAGA
GAAGGCCAGGGCAGACAAGAGACACTGTTCCGGTGCATCCGGTCCATGCCTTCTCACCCCGATAGAGCCT
ACAACAGCTGCTACAGCGCTGGCGTGTTCCATCTGCACCAGGGCGATATCCTGAGCGTGATCATTCCCAG
AGCCAGAGCCAAGCTGAATCTGAGCCCTCACGGCACCTTTCTGGGCTTCGTGAAGCTTGGCGCGCCGGAA
GATCAAGTTGATCCAAGATTGATTGATGGCAAGGGCGGATCTCTGGAGGTGCTGTTCCAGGGACCAGGCG
GAAGCGGCAATCCCGGCGGCGATCTGGCCCCCCAGATGCTGCGCGAGCTGCAGGAGACCAATGCCGCCCT
GCAGGACGTGCGCGAGCTGCTGCGCCACCGCGTGAAGGAGATCACCTTCCTGAAGAACACCGTGATGGAG
TGCGACGCCTGCGGTATGCAGCCCTCTAGAGGCTCCGGCTCCATCATCCCAGTTGAGGAGGAGAACCCGG
ACTTCTGGAACCGCGAGGCAGCCGAGGCCCTGGGTGCCGCCAAGAAGCTGCAGCCTGCACAGACAGCCGC
CAAGAACCTCATCATCTTCCTGGGCGATGGGATGGGGGTGTCTACGGTGACAGCTGCCAGGATCCTAAAA
GGGCAGAAGAAGGACAAACTGGGGCCTGAGATACCCCTGGCCATGGACCGCTTCCCATATGTGGCTCTGT
CCAAGACATACAATGTAGACAAACATGTGCCAGACAGTGGAGCCACAGCCACGGCCTACCTGTGCGGGGT
CAAGGGCAACTTCCAGACCATTGGCTTGAGTGCAGCCGCCCGCTTTAACCAGTGCAACACGACACGCGGC
AACGAGGTCATCTCCGTGATGAATCGGGCCAAGAAAGCAGGGAAGTCAGTGGGAGTGGTAACCACCACAC
GAGTGCAGCACGCCTCGCCAGCCGGCACCTACGCCCACACGGTGAACCGCAACTGGTACTCGGACGCCGA
CGTGCCTGCCTCGGCCCGCCAGGAGGGGTGCCAGGACATCGCTACGCAGCTCATCTCCAACATGGACATT
GACGTGATCCTAGGTGGAGGCCGAAAGTACATGTTTCGCATGGGAACCCCAGACCCTGAGTACCCAGATG
ACTACAGCCAAGGTGGGACCAGGCTGGACGGGAAGAATCTGGTGCAGGAATGGCTGGCGAAGCGCCAGGG
TGCCCGGTATGTGTGGAACCGCACTGAGCTCATGCAGGCTTCCCTGGACCCGTCTGTGACCCATCTCATG
GGTCTCTTTGAGCCTGGAGACATGAAATACGAGATCCACCGAGACTCCACACTGGACCCCTCCCTGATGG
AGATGACAGAGGCTGCCCTGCGCCTGCTGAGCAGGAACCCCCGCGGCTTCTTCCTCTTCGTGGAGGGTGG
TCGCATCGACCATGGTCATCATGAAAGCAGGGCTTACCGGGCACTGACTGAGACGATCATGTTCGACGAC
GCCATTGAGAGGGCGGGCCAGCTCACCAGCGAGGAGGACACGCTGAGCCTCGTCACTGCCGACCACTCCC
ACGTCTTCTCCTTCGGAGGCTACCCCCTGCGAGGGAGCTCCATCTTCGGGCTGGCCCCTGGCAAGGCCCG
GGACAGGAAGGCCTACACGGTCCTCCTATACGGAAACGGTCCAGGCTATGTGCTCAAGGACGGCGCCCGG
CCGGATGTTACCGAGAGCGAGAGCGGGAGCCCCGAGTATCGGCAGCAGTCAGCAGTGCCCCTGGACGAAG
AGACCCACGCAGGCGAGGACGTGGCGGTGTTCGCGCGCGGCCCGCAGGCGCACCTGGTTCACGGCGTGCA
GGAGCAGACCTTCATAGCGCACGTCATGGCCTTCGCCGCCTGCCTGGAGCCCTACACCGCCTGCGACCTG
GCGCCCCCCGCCGGCACCACCGACGCCGCGCACCCGGGTGGCGGAGGACTGAACGACATCTTCGAGGCTC
AGAAAATCGAATGGCACGAACATCACCATCACCATCACCATCACCATTAAGGCCGGCCTGTAGTCACTGG
CACAACGCGTTACCCGGTAAGCCAATCGGGTATACACGGTCGTCATACTGCAGACAGGGTTCTTCTACTT
TGCAAGATAGTCTTGAGTAGTAAAATAAATAGATAGAGAAAATCAGCCTCGACTGTGCCTTCTAGTTGCC
AGCCATCTGTTGTTTGCCCCTCCCCCGTGCCTTCCTTGACCCTGGAAGGTGCCACTCCCACTGTCCTTTC
CTAATAAAATGAGGAAATTGCATCACAACACTCAACCCTATCTCGGTCTATTCTTTTGATTTATAAGGGA
TTTTGCCGATTTCGGCCTATTGGTTAAAAAATGAGCTGATTTAACAAAAATTTAACGCGAATTAATTCTG
TGGAATGTGTGTCAGTTAGGGTGTGGAAAGTCCCCAGGCTCCCCAGCAGGCAGAAGTATGCAAAGCATGC
ATCTCAATTAGTCAGCAACCAGGTGTGGAAAGTCCCCAGGCTCCCCAGCAGGCAGAAGTATGCAAAGCAT
GCATCTCAATTAGTCAGCAACCATAGTCCCGCCCCTAACTCCGCCCATCCCGCCCCTAACTCCGCCCAGT
TCCGCCCATTCTCCGCCCCATGGCTGACTAATTTTTTTTATTTATGCAGAGGCCGAGGCCGCCTCTGCCT
CTGAGCTATTCCAGAAGTAGTGAGGAGGCTTTTTTGGAGGCCTAGGCTTTTGCAAAAAGCTCCCGGGAGC
TTGTATATCCATTTTCGGATCTGATCAGCACGTGTTGACAATTAATCATCGGCATAGTATATCGGCATAG
TATAATACGACAAGGTGAGGAACTAAACCATGACCGAGTACAAGCCCACGGTGCGCCTCGCCACCCGCGA
CGACGTCCCCAGGGCCGTACGCACCCTCGCCGCCGCGTTCGCCGACTACCCCGCCACGCGCCACACCGTC
GATCCGGACCGCCACATCGAGCGGGTCACCGAGCTGCAAGAACTCTTCCTCACGCGCGTCGGGCTCGACA
TCGGCAAGGTGTGGGTCGCGGACGACGGCGCCGCGGTGGCGGTCTGGACCACGCCGGAGAGCGTCGAAGC
GGGGGCGGTGTTCGCCGAGATCGGCCCGCGCATGGCCGAGTTGAGCGGTTCCCGGCTGGCCGCGCAGCAA
CAGATGGAAGGCCTCCTGGCGCCGCACCGGCCCAAGGAGCCCGCGTGGTTCCTGGCCACCGTCGGCGTCT
CGCCCGACCACCAGGGCAAGGGTCTGGGCAGCGCCGTCGTGCTCCCCGGAGTGGAGGCGGCCGAGCGCGC
CGGGGTGCCCGCCTTCCTGGAGACATCCGCGCCCCGCAACCTCCCCTTCTACGAGCGGCTCGGCTTCACC
GTCACCGCCGACGTCGAGGTGCCCGAAGGACCGCGCACCTGGTGCATGACCCGCAAGCCCGGTGCCTGAC
ACGTGCTACGAGATTTCGATTCCACCGCCGCCTTCTATGAAAGGTTGGGCTTCGGAATCGTTTTCCGGGA
CGCCGGCTGGATGATCCTCCAGCGCGGGGATCTCATGCTGGAGTTCTTCGCCCACCCCAACTTGTTTATT
GCAGCTTATAATGGTTACAAATAAAGCAATAGCATCACAAATTTCACAAATAAAGCATTTTTTTCACTGC
ATTCTAGTTGTGGTTTGTCCAAACTCATCAATGTATCTTATCATGTCTGTATACCGTCGACCTCTAGCTA
GAGCTTGGCGTAATCATGGTCATTACCAATGCTTAATCAGTGAGGCACCTATCTCAGCGATCTGTCTATT
TCGTTCATCCATAGTTGCCTGACTCCCCGTCGTGTAGATAACTACGATACGGGAGGGCTTACCATCTGGC
CCCAGCGCTGCGATGATACCGCGAGAACCACGCTCACCGGCTCCGGATTTATCAGCAATAAACCAGCCAG
CCGGAAGGGCCGAGCGCAGAAGTGGTCCTGCAACTTTATCCGCCTCCATCCAGTCTATTAATTGTTGCCG
GGAAGCTAGAGTAAGTAGTTCGCCAGTTAATAGTTTGCGCAACGTTGTTGCCATCGCTACAGGCATCGTG
GTGTCACGCTCGTCGTTTGGTATGGCTTCATTCAGCTCCGGTTCCCAACGATCAAGGCGAGTTACATGAT
CCCCCATGTTGTGCAAAAAAGCGGTTAGCTCCTTCGGTCCTCCGATCGTTGTCAGAAGTAAGTTGGCCGC
AGTGTTATCACTCATGGTTATGGCAGCACTGCATAATTCTCTTACTGTCATGCCATCCGTAAGATGCTTT
TCTGTGACTGGTGAGTACTCAACCAAGTCATTCTGAGAATAGTGTATGCGGCGACCGAGTTGCTCTTGCC
CGGCGTCAATACGGGATAATACCGCGCCACATAGCAGAACTTTAAAAGTGCTCATCATTGGAAAACGTTC
TTCGGGGCGAAAACTCTCAAGGATCTTACCGCTGTTGAGATCCAGTTCGATGTAACCCACTCGTGCACCC
AACTGATCTTCAGCATCTTTTACTTTCACCAGCGTTTCTGGGTGAGCAAAAACAGGAAGGCAAAATGCCG
CAAAAAAGGGAATAAGGGCGACACGGAAATGTTGAATACTCATATTCTTCCTT
Features (pLannotate 1.2.2; 24 found; start..end, strand, type, name):
    119..143     -  CDS            KanR (fragment): aminoglycoside phosphotransferase; aph(3')-Ia; confers resistance to kanamycin
    254..842     +  rep_origin     ori: high-copy-number ColE1/pMB1/pBR322/pUC origin of replication
   1067..1084    +  terminator     rrnB T2 terminator (fragment): transcription terminator T2 from the E. coli rrnB gene
   1109..1128    -  CDS            lacZα (fragment): LacZα fragment of β-galactosidase; lacZ fragment
   1584..1600    +  protein_bind   lac operator: The lac repressor binds to the lac operator to inhibit transcription in E. coli. This inhibition can be relieved by adding lactose or isopropyl-β-D-thiogalactopyranoside (IPTG). lac repressor encoded by lacI
   1843..2146    +  enhancer       CMV enhancer: human cytomegalovirus immediate early enhancer
   2147..2350    +  promoter       CMV promoter: human cytomegalovirus (CMV) immediate early promoter
   2486..2529    +  intron         CMV intron (fragment): modified intron A from human cytomegalovirus
   2581..2599    +  promoter       SP6 promoter: promoter for bacteriophage SP6 RNA polymerase
   2603..2640    +  CDS            IgH signal sequence (fragment): signal sequence from the mouse immunoglobulin heavy chain variable region
   2707..3348    +  CDS            TNFSF13 (fragment): TNF13_HUMAN - Also known as APRIL, TALL2, ZTNF2. Experimental evidence at protein level: Swiss-Prot protein existence level 1. Cytokine that binds to TNFRSF13B/TACI and to TNFRSF17/BCMA. Plays a role in the regulation of tumor cell growth. May be involved in monocyte/macrophage-mediated immunological processes. From Homo sapiens (Human).
   3445..3624    +  CDS            Comp (fragment): COMP_RAT - Experimental evidence at protein level: Swiss-Prot protein existence level 1. May play a role in the structural integrity of cartilage via its interaction with other extracellular matrix proteins such as the collagens and fibronectin. Can mediate the interaction of chondrocytes with the cartilage extracellular matrix through interaction with cell surface integrin receptors. Could play a role in the pathogenesis of osteoarthritis. Potent suppressor of apoptosis in both primary chondrocytes and transformed cells. Suppresses apoptosis by blocking the activation of caspase-3 and by indu
   3612..5064    +  CDS            SEAP (fragment): secreted alkaline phosphatase from human placenta The natural enzyme has a C-terminal transmembrane sequence that is replaced by a GPI anchor.
   5089..5130    +  CDS            AviTag™ (fragment): peptide tag that allows for enzymatic biotinylation
   5134..5157    +  CDS            8xHis: 8xHis affinity tag
   5303..5414    +  polyA_signal   bGH poly(A) signal: bovine growth hormone polyadenylation signal
   5415..5523    +  rep_origin     f1 ori (fragment): f1 bacteriophage origin of replication; arrow indicates direction of (+) strand synthesis
   5537..5866    +  promoter       SV40 promoter: SV40 enhancer and early promoter
   5914..5961    +  promoter       EM7 promoter: synthetic bacterial promoter&nbsp
   5980..6579    +  CDS            PuroR (fragment): puromycin N-acetyltransferase; pac from Streptomyces; confers resistance to puromycin
   6589..6714    +  CDS            ble (fragment): BLE_KLEPN - Experimental evidence at protein level: Swiss-Prot protein existence level 1. Binding protein with a strong affinity to the bleomycin family of antibiotics. Binds to CL990; an antimitotic-antibiotic compound. From Klebsiella pneumoniae.
   6709..6830    +  polyA_signal   SV40 poly(A) signal: SV40 polyadenylation signal
   6883..7743    -  CDS            AmpR: β-lactamase; bla; confers resistance to ampicillin, carbenicillin, and related antibiotics
   7746..89      -  promoter       AmpR promoter (fragment) (across the origin): bla
