[The description below was written by a language model from this plasmid's Addgene catalogue record and pLannotate feature annotations shown in this document.]
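Description:
pD649-HAsp-TNFSF13-COMP5AP-AviTag-9xHis is a mammalian expression plasmid of about 7.75 kb built on the pD649 backbone. It is designed to produce a secreted, multimerised form of the extracellular domain of human TNFSF13 (APRIL, CD256), a TNF-family cytokine that binds TACI and BCMA. It is propagated in E. coli as a high-copy plasmid through a ColE1/pUC-type origin and selected with ampicillin via a complete β-lactamase gene. The short KanR, lacZα, rrnB terminator and f1 ori matches in the feature table appear to be backbone remnants rather than functional parts.

Expression is driven by the CMV immediate-early enhancer and promoter, followed by a fragment of CMV intron A. An SP6 promoter sits just upstream of the coding region, where it could support in vitro transcription and is where the recorded 5′ sequencing primer anneals. The open reading frame begins with a leader peptide, named HAsp in the construct name although the annotation software matched it to an IgH signal sequence fragment. The TNFSF13 segment follows, cloned between retained NotI and AscI sites. It is fused at its C terminus to the coiled-coil region of rat cartilage oligomeric matrix protein (a pentamerising domain), human placental alkaline phosphatase, an AviTag for enzymatic biotinylation and a polyhistidine tag, ending at a bGH polyadenylation signal. The name gives the tag as 9xHis, while the annotation reports 8xHis. Pentamerisation raises binding avidity, and the phosphatase provides an enzymatic readout. This suits the protein to the cell-surface protein interaction screening for which the collection was made.

A separate SV40/EM7-driven cassette carries a puromycin resistance gene, annotated as a fragment, which may allow selection in mammalian cells. The depositor notes that some plasmids in this collection may carry an IS4-like transposase insertion upstream of the CMV promoter, but none is annotated here.
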