Addgene plasmid #157175: pD649-HAsp-TNFSF13-COMP5AP-AviTag-9xHis
Purpose: Mammalian expression of cell-surface protein extracellular domain fused to COMP5AP-AviTag-9xHis. Protein is secreted from cells.
Depositing lab: Chris Garcia. Depositing organization: Stanford University. Publication: A Human IgSF Cell-Surface Interactome Reveals a Complex Network of Protein-Protein Interactions. Wojtowicz WM, Vielmetter J, Fernandes RA, Siepe DH, Eastman CL, Chisholm GB, Cox S, Klock H, Anderson PW, Rue SM, Miller JJ, Glaser SM, Bragstad ML, Vance J, Lam AW, Lesley SA, Zinn K, Garcia KC. Cell. 2020 Aug 20;182(4):1027-1043.e17. doi: 10.1016/j.cell.2020.07.025. PubMed 32822567.
Backbone
  Vector backbone: pD649
  Backbone size w/o insert (bp): 7153
  Vector type: Mammalian Expression
Growth in bacteria
  Bacterial resistance: Ampicillin, 100 μg/mL
  Growth temperature: 37°C
  Growth strain: DH5alpha
  Copy number: High Copy
Gene/Insert
  Gene/Insert name: TNFSF13 (alt name: TNF13)
  Species: H. sapiens (human)
  Insert size (bp): 600
  Entrez Gene: TNFSF13 (a.k.a. APRIL, CD256, TALL-2, TALL2, TNLG7B, TRDL-1, UNQ383/PRO715, ZTNF2)
  Promoter: CMV/SP6
  Tag / fusion protein: COMP5AP-AviTag-9xHis (C terminal on backbone)
  Cloning method: Restriction Enzyme; 5′ cloning site GCGGCCGC (not destroyed); 3′ cloning site GGCGCGCC (not destroyed)
  Sequencing primers: 5′ ATTTAGGTGACACTATAG; 3′ CGTCGCACTCCATCACGGTG
Resource information
  A portion of this plasmid was derived from a plasmid made by: synthesis by ThermoFisher
Terms and licenses: Academic/Nonprofit Terms; Industry Terms: Not Available to Industry
Depositor comments: Some plasmids in this collection may have an IS4-like element ISVsa5 family transposase upstream of the CMV promoter.
How to cite: pD649-HAsp-TNFSF13-COMP5AP-AviTag-9xHis was a gift from Chris Garcia (Addgene plasmid # 157175 ; http://n2t.net/addgene:157175 ; RRID:Addgene_157175)
