>Addgene plasmid #157175 | pD649-HAsp-TNFSF13-COMP5AP-AviTag-9xHis | depositor partial sequence | sequence record 303460 | insert (extracellular domain)
CAACAGACAGAACTCCAGAGCCTGAGAAGAGAGGTGTCCAGACTTCAAGGCACAGGCGGCCCTTCTCAGA
ATGGCGAAGGATACCCTTGGCAGAGCCTGCCTGAACAGTCCTCTGATGCCCTGGAAGCCTGGGAGAACGG
CGAGAGATCAAGAAAAAGACGGGCCGTGCTGACCCAGAAGCAGAAAAAGCAGCACTCCGTGCTGCACCTG
GTGCCTATCAATGCCACCAGCAAGGACGACAGCGACGTGACCGAAGTTATGTGGCAGCCCGCTCTCAGAA
GAGGAAGAGGACTGCAGGCTCAAGGCTATGGCGTCAGAATTCAGGATGCCGGCGTGTACCTGCTGTATAG
CCAGGTGCTGTTCCAGGACGTGACCTTCACAATGGGCCAAGTCGTGTCCAGAGAAGGCCAGGGCAGACAA
GAGACACTGTTCCGGTGCATCCGGTCCATGCCTTCTCACCCCGATAGAGCCTACAACAGCTGCTACAGCG
CTGGCGTGTTCCATCTGCACCAGGGCGATATCCTGAGCGTGATCATTCCCAGAGCCAGAGCCAAGCTGAA
TCTGAGCCCTCACGGCACCTTTCTGGGCTTCGTGAAGCTT
